Addgene plasmid #76817: PI4KA gRNA (BRDN0001145538)
Purpose: 3rd generation lentiviral gRNA plasmid targeting human PI4KA
Depositing lab: John Doench & David Root. Depositing organization: Broad Institute. Publication: Optimized sgRNA design to maximize activity and minimize off-target effects of CRISPR-Cas9. Doench JG, Fusi N, Sullender M, Hegde M, Vaimberg EW, Donovan KF, Smith I, Tothova Z, Wilen C, Orchard R, Virgin HW, Listgarten J, Root DE. Nat Biotechnol. 2016 Jan 18. doi: 10.1038/nbt.3437. PubMed 26780180.
Backbone
  Vector backbone: lentiGuide-Puro
  Backbone manufacturer: Zhang Lab (Addgene plasmid # 52963)
  Vector type: Mammalian Expression, Lentiviral, CRISPR
  Selectable markers: Puromycin
Growth in bacteria
  Bacterial resistance: Ampicillin, 100 μg/mL
  Growth temperature: 37°C
  Growth strain: DH5alpha
  Copy number: High Copy
Gene/Insert
  Gene/Insert name: PI4KA (alt names: PI4KA; NM_058004.3)
  gRNA/shRNA sequence: CTGGCCAGAAGAATGGTACG
  Species: H. sapiens (human)
  Entrez Gene: PI4KA (a.k.a. GIDID2, PI4K-ALPHA, PIK4CA, PMGYCHA, SPG84, pi4K230)
  Promoter: hU6
  Cloning method: Unknown
  Sequencing primers: 5′ U6-F; 3′ pS2-R
Terms and licenses: Academic/Nonprofit Terms; Industry Terms: Not Available to Industry
Depositor comments: The gRNA was designed to target the following Genbank reference sequence(s): NM_058004.3. Note that this plasmid does NOT contain Cas9. It should be used in conjunction with lentiCas9-Blast (Addgene #52962) or otherwise with cell lines already expressing Cas9. Browse the full kinome gRNA library at http://www.addgene.org/pooled-library/broadgpp-human-kinome/ or visit http://www.broadinstitute.org/rnai/public/ for detailed protocols and information.
How to cite: PI4KA gRNA (BRDN0001145538) was a gift from John Doench & David Root (Addgene plasmid # 76817 ; http://n2t.net/addgene:76817 ; RRID:Addgene_76817)
