[The description below was written by a language model from this plasmid's Addgene catalogue record and pLannotate feature annotations shown in this document.]
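Description:
PI4KA gRNA (BRDN0001145538) is a third-generation lentiviral CRISPR guide plasmid built on the lentiGuide-Puro backbone. It delivers a single guide RNA against human PI4KA (phosphatidylinositol 4-kinase alpha), designed against the NM_058004.3 reference transcript. In bacteria it is maintained as a high-copy plasmid through a ColE1/pUC-type origin and selected with ampicillin via the β-lactamase gene. The backbone also carries an f1 origin, an SV40 origin and residual lac, T7 and T3 cloning-vector elements that play no role in the payload.

The lentiviral transfer cassette begins with an RSV promoter fused to a truncated HIV-1 5' LTR, which makes genomic RNA production Tat-independent. This is followed by the Ψ packaging signal with a partial gag region, the Rev response element and a cPPT/CTS. It ends in a ΔU3 self-inactivating 3' LTR, followed by an SV40 polyadenylation signal. Two expression units sit within this frame. A human U6 RNA polymerase III promoter drives the PI4KA-specific spacer joined to the Streptococcus pyogenes guide RNA scaffold. An EF-1α core promoter with its intron A drives puromycin N-acetyltransferase, so transduced mammalian cells can be selected with puromycin. A WPRE downstream of this marker enhances transcript expression.

The plasmid does not encode Cas9, so it must be used with a separate Cas9 vector or in cells that already express the nuclease. It belongs to a human kinome guide collection created with optimized sgRNA design rules, and is suited to knockout of PI4KA in transduced human cells.
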