Features (pLannotate 1.2.2; 29 found; start..end, strand, type, name):
     14..80      +  CDS            small t antigen (fragment): SV40 (simian virus 40) small t antigen
    106..317     +  promoter       EF-1α core promoter: core promoter for human elongation factor EF-1α
    318..1256    +  intron         EF-1α intron A: intron upstream of the start codon of human EF-1α
   1278..1877    +  CDS            PuroR (fragment): puromycin N-acetyltransferase; pac from Streptomyces; confers resistance to puromycin
   1893..2481    +  misc_feature   WPRE: woodchuck hepatitis virus posttranscriptional regulatory element
   2532..2551    +  misc_feature   cPPT/CTS (fragment): central polypurine tract and central termination sequence of HIV-1
   2553..2786    +  LTR            3' LTR (ΔU3): self-inactivating 3' long terminal repeat (LTR) from HIV-1
   2864..2985    +  polyA_signal   SV40 poly(A) signal: SV40 polyadenylation signal
   3025..3160    +  rep_origin     SV40 ori: SV40 origin of replication
   3181..3199    -  promoter       T7 promoter: promoter for bacteriophage T7 RNA polymerase
   3207..3362    +  CDS            lacZα (fragment): LacZα fragment of β-galactosidase; lacZ fragment
   3367..3795    +  rep_origin     f1 ori (sequence partly withheld): f1 bacteriophage origin of replication; arrow indicates direction of (+) strand synthesis
   3848..3952    +  promoter       AmpR promoter: bla
   3953..4813    +  CDS            AmpR: β-lactamase; bla; confers resistance to ampicillin, carbenicillin, and related antibiotics
   4984..5572    +  rep_origin     ori: high-copy-number ColE1/pMB1/pBR322/pUC origin of replication
   5755..5847    +  CDS            lacI (fragment): lac repressor; lacI; The lac repressor binds to the lac operator to inhibit transcription in E. coli. This inhibition can be relieved by adding lactose or isopropyl-β-D-thiogalactopyranoside (IPTG).
   5860..5881    +  protein_bind   CAP binding site: CAP binding activates transcription in the presence of cAMP. E. coli catabolite activator protein
   5896..5926    +  promoter       lac promoter: promoter for the E. coli lac operon
   5934..5950    +  protein_bind   lac operator: The lac repressor binds to the lac operator to inhibit transcription in E. coli. This inhibition can be relieved by adding lactose or isopropyl-β-D-thiogalactopyranoside (IPTG). lac repressor encoded by lacI
   5995..6013    +  promoter       T3 promoter: promoter for bacteriophage T3 RNA polymerase
   6041..6267    +  promoter       RSV promoter: Rous sarcoma virus enhancer/promoter
   6268..6448    +  LTR            5' LTR (truncated): truncated 5' long terminal repeat (LTR) from HIV-1
   6495..6620    +  misc_feature   HIV-1 Ψ: packaging signal of human immunodeficiency virus type 1
   6604..6967    +  CDS            HIV-1 gag (fragment): gag protein from human immunodeficiency virus 1; gag
   7113..7346    +  misc_feature   RRE: The Rev response element (RRE) of HIV-1 allows for Rev-dependent mRNA export from the nucleus to the cytoplasm.
   7723..7749    +  CDS            Rev (fragment): human immunodeficiency virus 1 (HIV-1) Rev protein; rev; enhances nuclear export of unspliced and incompletely spliced viral mRNAs
   7753..7993    +  promoter       U6 promoter: RNA polymerase III promoter for human U6 snRNA
   8023..8098    +  misc_RNA       gRNA scaffold: guide RNA scaffold for the Streptococcus pyogenes CRISPR/Cas9 system
   8154..8271    +  misc_feature   cPPT/CTS: central polypurine tract and central termination sequence of HIV-1
>Addgene plasmid #76817 | PI4KA gRNA (BRDN0001145538) | addgene full sequence | sequence record 186564 | Addgene Assembled Sequence
CCCGGGTGCAAAGATGGATAAAGTTTTAAACAGAGAGGAATCTTTGCAGCTAATGGACCTTCTAGGTCTT
GAAAGGAGTGGGAATTGGCTCCGGTGCCCGTCAGTGGGCAGAGCGCACATCGCCCACAGTCCCCGAGAAG
TTGGGGGGAGGGGTCGGCAATTGATCCGGTGCCTAGAGAAGGTGGCGCGGGGTAAACTGGGAAAGTGATG
TCGTGTACTGGCTCCGCCTTTTTCCCGAGGGTGGGGGAGAACCGTATATAAGTGCAGTAGTCGCCGTGAA
CGTTCTTTTTCGCAACGGGTTTGCCGCCAGAACACAGGTAAGTGCCGTGTGTGGTTCCCGCGGGCCTGGC
CTCTTTACGGGTTATGGCCCTTGCGTGCCTTGAATTACTTCCACCTGGCTGCAGTACGTGATTCTTGATC
CCGAGCTTCGGGTTGGAAGTGGGTGGGAGAGTTCGAGGCCTTGCGCTTAAGGAGCCCCTTCGCCTCGTGC
TTGAGTTGAGGCCTGGCCTGGGCGCTGGGGCCGCCGCGTGCGAATCTGGTGGCACCTTCGCGCCTGTCTC
GCTGCTTTCGATAAGTCTCTAGCCATTTAAAATTTTTGATGACCTGCTGCGACGCTTTTTTTCTGGCAAG
ATAGTCTTGTAAATGCGGGCCAAGATCTGCACACTGGTATTTCGGTTTTTGGGGCCGCGGGCGGCGACGG
GGCCCGTGCGTCCCAGCGCACATGTTCGGCGAGGCGGGGCCTGCGAGCGCGGCCACCGAGAATCGGACGG
GGGTAGTCTCAAGCTGGCCGGCCTGCTCTGGTGCCTGGCCTCGCGCCGCCGTGTATCGCCCCGCCCTGGG
CGGCAAGGCTGGCCCGGTCGGCACCAGTTGCGTGAGCGGAAAGATGGCCGCTTCCCGGCCCTGCTGCAGG
GAGCTCAAAATGGAGGACGCGGCGCTCGGGAGAGCGGGCGGGTGAGTCACCCACACAAAGGAAAAGGGCC
TTTCCGTCCTCAGCCGTCGCTTCATGTGACTCCACGGAGTACCGGGCGCCGTCCAGGCACCTCGATTAGT
TCTCGAGCTTTTGGAGTACGTCGTCTTTAGGTTGGGGGGAGGGGTTTTATGCGATGGAGTTTCCCCACAC
TGAGTGGGTGGAGACTGAAGTTAGGCCAGCTTGGCACTTGATGTAATTCTCCTTGGAATTTGCCCTTTTT
GAGTTTGGATCTTGGTTCATTCTCAAGCCTCAGACAGTGGTTCAAAGTTTTTTTCTTCCATTTCAGGTGT
CGTGACGTACGGCCACCATGACCGAGTACAAGCCCACGGTGCGCCTCGCCACCCGCGACGACGTCCCCAG
GGCCGTACGCACCCTCGCCGCCGCGTTCGCCGACTACCCCGCCACGCGCCACACCGTCGATCCGGACCGC
CACATCGAGCGGGTCACCGAGCTGCAAGAACTCTTCCTCACGCGCGTCGGGCTCGACATCGGCAAGGTGT
GGGTCGCGGACGACGGCGCCGCCGTGGCGGTCTGGACCACGCCGGAGAGCGTCGAAGCGGGGGCGGTGTT
CGCCGAGATCGGCCCGCGCATGGCCGAGTTGAGCGGTTCCCGGCTGGCCGCGCAGCAACAGATGGAAGGC
CTCCTGGCGCCGCACCGGCCCAAGGAGCCCGCGTGGTTCCTGGCCACCGTCGGAGTCTCGCCCGACCACC
AGGGCAAGGGTCTGGGCAGCGCCGTCGTGCTCCCCGGAGTGGAGGCGGCCGAGCGCGCCGGGGTGCCCGC
CTTCCTGGAGACCTCCGCGCCCCGCAACCTCCCCTTCTACGAGCGGCTCGGCTTCACCGTCACCGCCGAC
GTCGAGGTGCCCGAAGGACCGCGCACCTGGTGCATGACCCGCAAGCCCGGTGCCTGAACGCGTTAAGTCG
ACAATCAACCTCTGGATTACAAAATTTGTGAAAGATTGACTGGTATTCTTAACTATGTTGCTCCTTTTAC
GCTATGTGGATACGCTGCTTTAATGCCTTTGTATCATGCTATTGCTTCCCGTATGGCTTTCATTTTCTCC
TCCTTGTATAAATCCTGGTTGCTGTCTCTTTATGAGGAGTTGTGGCCCGTTGTCAGGCAACGTGGCGTGG
TGTGCACTGTGTTTGCTGACGCAACCCCCACTGGTTGGGGCATTGCCACCACCTGTCAGCTCCTTTCCGG
GACTTTCGCTTTCCCCCTCCCTATTGCCACGGCGGAACTCATCGCCGCCTGCCTTGCCCGCTGCTGGACA
GGGGCTCGGCTGTTGGGCACTGACAATTCCGTGGTGTTGTCGGGGAAATCATCGTCCTTTCCTTGGCTGC
TCGCCTGTGTTGCCACCTGGATTCTGCGCGGGACGTCCTTCTGCTACGTCCCTTCGGCCCTCAATCCAGC
GGACCTTCCTTCCCGCGGCCTGCTGCCGGCTCTGCGGCCTCTTCCGCGTCTTCGCCTTCGCCCTCAGACG
AGTCGGATCTCCCTTTGGGCCGCCTCCCCGCGTCGACTTTAAGACCAATGACTTACAAGGCAGCTGTAGA
TCTTAGCCACTTTTTAAAAGAAAAGGGGGGACTGGAAGGGCTAATTCACTCCCAACGAAGACAAGATCTG
CTTTTTGCTTGTACTGGGTCTCTCTGGTTAGACCAGATCTGAGCCTGGGAGCTCTCTGGCTAACTAGGGA
ACCCACTGCTTAAGCCTCAATAAAGCTTGCCTTGAGTGCTTCAAGTAGTGTGTGCCCGTCTGTTGTGTGA
CTCTGGTAACTAGAGATCCCTCAGACCCTTTTAGTCAGTGTGGAAAATCTCTAGCAGTACGTATAGTAGT
TCATGTCATCTTATTATTCAGTATTTATAACTTGCAAAGAAATGAATATCAGAGAGTGAGAGGAACTTGT
TTATTGCAGCTTATAATGGTTACAAATAAAGCAATAGCATCACAAATTTCACAAATAAAGCATTTTTTTC
ACTGCATTCTAGTTGTGGTTTGTCCAAACTCATCAATGTATCTTATCATGTCTGGCTCTAGCTATCCCGC
CCCTAACTCCGCCCATCCCGCCCCTAACTCCGCCCAGTTCCGCCCATTCTCCGCCCCATGGCTGACTAAT
TTTTTTTATTTATGCAGAGGCCGAGGCCGCCTCGGCCTCTGAGCTATTCCAGAAGTAGTGAGGAGGCTTT
TTTGGAGGCCTAGGGACGTACCCAATTCGCCCTATAGTGAGTCGTATTACGCGCGCTCACTGGCCGTCGT
TTTACAACGTCGTGACTGGGAAAACCCTGGCGTTACCCAACTTAATCGCCTTGCAGCACATCCCCCTTTC
GCCAGCTGGCGTAATAGCGAAGAGGCCCGCACCGATCGCCCTTCCCAACAGTTGCGCAGCCTGAATGGCG
AATGGG
[124 nt withheld, positions 3367-3490]
C
[91 nt withheld, positions 3492-3582]
A
[49 nt withheld, positions 3584-3632]
CCTTTGACGTTGGAGTCCACGTTCTTT
[37 nt withheld, positions 3660-3696]
ACCCTATCTCGGTCTATTCTTTTGATTTATAAGGGATTTTGCCGATTTCGGCCTATTGGTTAAAAAATGA
GCTGATTTAACAAAAATTTAACGCGAATTTTAACAAAATATTAACGCTTACAATTTAGGTGGCACTTTTC
GGGGAAATGTGCGCGGAACCCCTATTTGTTTATTTTTCTAAATACATTCAAATATGTATCCGCTCATGAG
ACAATAACCCTGATAAATGCTTCAATAATATTGAAAAAGGAAGAGTATGAGTATTCAACATTTCCGTGTC
GCCCTTATTCCCTTTTTTGCGGCATTTTGCCTTCCTGTTTTTGCTCACCCAGAAACGCTGGTGAAAGTAA
AAGATGCTGAAGATCAGTTGGGTGCACGAGTGGGTTACATCGAACTGGATCTCAACAGCGGTAAGATCCT
TGAGAGTTTTCGCCCCGAAGAACGTTTTCCAATGATGAGCACTTTTAAAGTTCTGCTATGTGGCGCGGTA
TTATCCCGTATTGACGCCGGGCAAGAGCAACTCGGTCGCCGCATACACTATTCTCAGAATGACTTGGTTG
AGTACTCACCAGTCACAGAAAAGCATCTTACGGATGGCATGACAGTAAGAGAATTATGCAGTGCTGCCAT
AACCATGAGTGATAACACTGCGGCCAACTTACTTCTGACAACGATCGGAGGACCGAAGGAGCTAACCGCT
TTTTTGCACAACATGGGGGATCATGTAACTCGCCTTGATCGTTGGGAACCGGAGCTGAATGAAGCCATAC
CAAACGACGAGCGTGACACCACGATGCCTGTAGCAATGGCAACAACGTTGCGCAAACTATTAACTGGCGA
ACTACTTACTCTAGCTTCCCGGCAACAATTAATAGACTGGATGGAGGCGGATAAAGTTGCAGGACCACTT
CTGCGCTCGGCCCTTCCGGCTGGCTGGTTTATTGCTGATAAATCTGGAGCCGGTGAGCGTGGGTCTCGCG
GTATCATTGCAGCACTGGGGCCAGATGGTAAGCCCTCCCGTATCGTAGTTATCTACACGACGGGGAGTCA
GGCAACTATGGATGAACGAAATAGACAGATCGCTGAGATAGGTGCCTCACTGATTAAGCATTGGTAACTG
TCAGACCAAGTTTACTCATATATACTTTAGATTGATTTAAAACTTCATTTTTAATTTAAAAGGATCTAGG
TGAAGATCCTTTTTGATAATCTCATGACCAAAATCCCTTAACGTGAGTTTTCGTTCCACTGAGCGTCAGA
CCCCGTAGAAAAGATCAAAGGATCTTCTTGAGATCCTTTTTTTCTGCGCGTAATCTGCTGCTTGCAAACA
AAAAAACCACCGCTACCAGCGGTGGTTTGTTTGCCGGATCAAGAGCTACCAACTCTTTTTCCGAAGGTAA
CTGGCTTCAGCAGAGCGCAGATACCAAATACTGTTCTTCTAGTGTAGCCGTAGTTAGGCCACCACTTCAA
GAACTCTGTAGCACCGCCTACATACCTCGCTCTGCTAATCCTGTTACCAGTGGCTGCTGCCAGTGGCGAT
AAGTCGTGTCTTACCGGGTTGGACTCAAGACGATAGTTACCGGATAAGGCGCAGCGGTCGGGCTGAACGG
GGGGTTCGTGCACACAGCCCAGCTTGGAGCGAACGACCTACACCGAACTGAGATACCTACAGCGTGAGCT
ATGAGAAAGCGCCACGCTTCCCGAAGGGAGAAAGGCGGACAGGTATCCGGTAAGCGGCAGGGTCGGAACA
GGAGAGCGCACGAGGGAGCTTCCAGGGGGAAACGCCTGGTATCTTTATAGTCCTGTCGGGTTTCGCCACC
TCTGACTTGAGCGTCGATTTTTGTGATGCTCGTCAGGGGGGCGGAGCCTATGGAAAAACGCCAGCAACGC
GGCCTTTTTACGGTTCCTGGCCTTTTGCTGGCCTTTTGCTCACATGTTCTTTCCTGCGTTATCCCCTGAT
TCTGTGGATAACCGTATTACCGCCTTTGAGTGAGCTGATACCGCTCGCCGCAGCCGAACGACCGAGCGCA
GCGAGTCAGTGAGCGAGGAAGCGGAAGAGCGCCCAATACGCAAACCGCCTCTCCCCGCGCGTTGGCCGAT
TCATTAATGCAGCTGGCACGACAGGTTTCCCGACTGGAAAGCGGGCAGTGAGCGCAACGCAATTAATGTG
AGTTAGCTCACTCATTAGGCACCCCAGGCTTTACACTTTATGCTTCCGGCTCGTATGTTGTGTGGAATTG
TGAGCGGATAACAATTTCACACAGGAAACAGCTATGACCATGATTACGCCAAGCGCGCAATTAACCCTCA
CTAAAGGGAACAAAAGCTGGAGCTGCAAGCTTAATGTAGTCTTATGCAATACTCTTGTAGTCTTGCAACA
TGGTAACGATGAGTTAGCAACATGCCTTACAAGGAGAGAAAAAGCACCGTGCATGCCGATTGGTGGAAGT
AAGGTGGTACGATCGTGCCTTATTAGGAAGGCAACAGACGGGTCTGACATGGATTGGACGAACCACTGAA
TTGCCGCATTGCAGAGATATTGTATTTAAGTGCCTAGCTCGATACATAAACGGGTCTCTCTGGTTAGACC
AGATCTGAGCCTGGGAGCTCTCTGGCTAACTAGGGAACCCACTGCTTAAGCCTCAATAAAGCTTGCCTTG
AGTGCTTCAAGTAGTGTGTGCCCGTCTGTTGTGTGACTCTGGTAACTAGAGATCCCTCAGACCCTTTTAG
TCAGTGTGGAAAATCTCTAGCAGTGGCGCCCGAACAGGGACTTGAAAGCGAAAGGGAAACCAGAGGAGCT
CTCTCGACGCAGGACTCGGCTTGCTGAAGCGCGCACGGCAAGAGGCGAGGGGCGGCGACTGGTGAGTACG
CCAAAAATTTTGACTAGCGGAGGCTAGAAGGAGAGAGATGGGTGCGAGAGCGTCAGTATTAAGCGGGGGA
GAATTAGATCGCGATGGGAAAAAATTCGGTTAAGGCCAGGGGGAAAGAAAAAATATAAATTAAAACATAT
AGTATGGGCAAGCAGGGAGCTAGAACGATTCGCAGTTAATCCTGGCCTGTTAGAAACATCAGAAGGCTGT
AGACAAATACTGGGACAGCTACAACCATCCCTTCAGACAGGATCAGAAGAACTTAGATCATTATATAATA
CAGTAGCAACCCTCTATTGTGTGCATCAAAGGATAGAGATAAAAGACACCAAGGAAGCTTTAGACAAGAT
AGAGGAAGAGCAAAACAAAAGTAAGACCACCGCACAGCAAGCGGCCGCTGATCTTCAGACCTGGAGGAGG
AGATATGAGGGACAATTGGAGAAGTGAATTATATAAATATAAAGTAGTAAAAATTGAACCATTAGGAGTA
GCACCCACCAAGGCAAAGAGAAGAGTGGTGCAGAGAGAAAAAAGAGCAGTGGGAATAGGAGCTTTGTTCC
TTGGGTTCTTGGGAGCAGCAGGAAGCACTATGGGCGCAGCGTCAATGACGCTGACGGTACAGGCCAGACA
ATTATTGTCTGGTATAGTGCAGCAGCAGAACAATTTGCTGAGGGCTATTGAGGCGCAACAGCATCTGTTG
CAACTCACAGTCTGGGGCATCAAGCAGCTCCAGGCAAGAATCCTGGCTGTGGAAAGATACCTAAAGGATC
AACAGCTCCTGGGGATTTGGGGTTGCTCTGGAAAACTCATTTGCACCACTGCTGTGCCTTGGAATGCTAG
TTGGAGTAATAAATCTCTGGAACAGATTTGGAATCACACGACCTGGATGGAGTGGGACAGAGAAATTAAC
AATTACACAAGCTTAATACACTCCTTAATTGAAGAATCGCAAAACCAGCAAGAAAAGAATGAACAAGAAT
TATTGGAATTAGATAAATGGGCAAGTTTGTGGAATTGGTTTAACATAACAAATTGGCTGTGGTATATAAA
ATTATTCATAATGATAGTAGGAGGCTTGGTAGGTTTAAGAATAGTTTTTGCTGTACTTTCTATAGTGAAT
AGAGTTAGGCAGGGATATTCACCATTATCGTTTCAGACCCACCTCCCAACCCCGAGGGGACCCAGAGAGG
GCCTATTTCCCATGATTCCTTCATATTTGCATATACGATACAAGGCTGTTAGAGAGATAATTAGAATTAA
TTTGACTGTAAACACAAAGATATTAGTACAAAATACGTGACGTAGAAAGTAATAATTTCTTGGGTAGTTT
GCAGTTTTAAAATTATGTTTTAAAATGGACTATCATATGCTTACCGTAACTTGAAAGTATTTCGATTTCT
TGGCTTTATATATCTTGTGGAAAGGACGAAACACCGCTGGCCAGAAGAATGGTACGGTTTTAGAGCTAGA
AATAGCAAGTTAAAATAAGGCTAGTCCGTTATCAACTTGAAAAAGTGGCACCGAGTCGGTGCTTTTTTAA
GCTTGGCGTAACTAGATCTTGAGACAAATGGCAGTATTCATCCACAATTTTAAAAGAAAAGGGGGGATTG
GGGGGTACAGTGCAGGGGAAAGAATAGTAGACATAATAGCAACAGACATACAAACTAAAGAATTACAAAA
ACAAATTACAAAAATTCAAAATTTTCGGGTTTATTACAGGGACAGCAGAGATCCACTTTGGCGCCGGCTC
GAGGGGG
