>Addgene plasmid #76817 | PI4KA gRNA (BRDN0001145538) | depositor partial sequence | sequence record 144277 | Target Sequence
CTGGCCAGAAGAATGGTACG
