>Addgene plasmid #76817 | PI4KA gRNA (BRDN0001145538) | addgene partial sequence | sequence record 186563 | hU6-F
GTAGAAAGTAATAATTTCTTGGGTAGTTTGCAGTTTTAAAATTATGTTTTAAAATGGACTATCATATGCT
TACCGTAACTTGAAAGTATTTCGATTTCTTGGCTTTATATATCTTGTGGAAAGGACGAAACACCGCTGGC
CAGAAGAATGGTACGGTTTTAGAGCTAGAAATAGCAAGTTAAAATAAGGCTAGTCCGTTATCAACTTGAA
AAAGTGGCACCGAGTCGGTGCTTTTTTAAGCTTGGCGTAACTAGATCTTGAGACAAATGGCAGTATTCAT
CCACAATTTTAAAAGAAAAGGGGGGATTGGGGGGTACAGTGCAGGGGAAAGAATAGTAGACATAATAGCA
ACAGACATACAAACTAAAGAATTACAAAAACAAATTACAAAAATTCAAAATTTTCGGGTTTATTACAGGG
ACAGCAGAGATCCACTTTGGCGCCGGCTCGAGGGGGCCCGGGTGCAAAGATGGATAAAGTTTTAAACAGA
GAGGAATCTTTGCAGCTAATGGACCTTCTAGGTCTTGAAAGGAGTGGGAATTGGCTCCGGTGCCCGTCAG
TGGGCAGAGC
